Addgene plasmid #65245: pcDNA3-HA-ERK5kin
Purpose: Expression of HA tagged ERK5 kinase domain in mammalian cells
Depositing lab: Axel Ullrich. Depositing organization: Max Planck Institute of Biochemistry. Publication: Phosphotyrosine-specific phosphatase PTP-SL regulates the ERK5 signaling pathway. Buschbeck M, Eickhoff J, Sommer MN, Ullrich A. J Biol Chem. 2002 Aug 16;277(33):29503-9. Epub 2002 May 31. 10.1074/jbc.M202149200 PubMed 12042304.
Backbone
  Vector backbone: pcDNA3
  Backbone manufacturer: Invitrogen
  Backbone size w/o insert (bp): 5446
  Total vector size (bp): 6646
  Vector type: Mammalian Expression
  Selectable markers: Neomycin (select with G418)
Growth in bacteria
  Bacterial resistance: Ampicillin, 100 μg/mL
  Growth temperature: 37°C
  Growth strain: DH5alpha
  Copy number: High Copy
Gene/Insert
  Gene/Insert name: ERK5kin (alt name: MAPK7kin)
  Species: H. sapiens (human)
  Insert size (bp): 1200
  Mutation: deleted AA 410-817
  GenBank ID: NM_139033
  Entrez Gene: MAPK7 (a.k.a. BMK1, ERK4, ERK5, PRKM7)
  Promoter: CMV
  Tag / fusion protein: HA (N terminal on insert)
  Cloning method: Restriction Enzyme; 5′ cloning site HindIII (not destroyed); 3′ cloning site XbaI (not destroyed)
  Sequencing primers: 5′ CACTGCTTACTGGCTTATCG; 3′ TGGCAACTAGAAGGCACAG
Terms and licenses: Academic/Nonprofit Terms; Industry Terms: Not Available to Industry
Depositor comments: Insert codes for kinase domain of ERK5 (AA 2-409)
How to cite: pcDNA3-HA-ERK5kin was a gift from Axel Ullrich (Addgene plasmid # 65245 ; http://n2t.net/addgene:65245 ; RRID:Addgene_65245)
