[The description below was written by a language model from this plasmid's Addgene catalogue record.]
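Description:
pcDNA3-HA-ERK5kin is a mammalian expression plasmid built on the Invitrogen pcDNA3 backbone, with a total size of about 6.6 kb. It is maintained in E. coli as a high-copy plasmid under ampicillin selection. It also carries the neomycin resistance marker, so transfected mammalian cells can be selected with G418 to obtain stable lines. No feature table accompanies the record, so the other backbone elements are not individually documented here.

The payload is a roughly 1.2 kb fragment of human MAPK7, which encodes ERK5 (also known as BMK1). The fragment is inserted between the HindIII and XbaI sites, both of which remain intact, and is transcribed from the strong constitutive CMV promoter. It encodes only the kinase domain, amino acids 2–409. The large C-terminal portion of the protein (residues 410–817) is deleted. An HA epitope tag is fused to the N terminus, in place of the native initiating residue, so the truncated protein can be detected by immunoblotting or recovered by immunoprecipitation with anti-HA antibodies.

The stated purpose is expression of the HA-tagged ERK5 kinase domain in mammalian cells. The associated publication concerns regulation of the ERK5 signalling pathway by the phosphotyrosine-specific phosphatase PTP-SL. This suggests the construct was used to examine the kinase domain on its own, separately from the C-terminal region of ERK5, for example in interaction, phosphorylation or activity studies. The record does not spell out the specific experiments.
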