>Addgene plasmid #65245 | pcDNA3-HA-ERK5kin | depositor partial sequence | sequence record 110416 | nt 358-764 of NM_139033 + flanking vector sequences
TATAGGGAGACCCAAGCTTCGCCCCATGTATGATGTTCCTGATTATGCTAGCCTCCCGGGAGGATCCGCC
GAGCCTCTGAAGGAGGAAGACGGCGAGGACGGCTCTGCGGAGCCCCCCGGGCCCGTGAAGGCCGAACCCG
CCCACACCGCTGCCTCTGTAGCGGCCAAGAACCTGGCCCTGCTTAAAGCCCGCTCCTTCGATGTGACCTT
TGACGTGGGCGGCGAGTACGAGATCATCGAGACCATAGGCAACGGGGCCTATGGAGTGGTGTCCTCCGCC
CGCCGCCGCCTCACCGGCCAGCAGGTGGCCATCAAGAAGATCCCTAATGCTTTCGATGTGGTGACCAATG
CCAAGCGGACCCTCAGGGAGCTGAAGATCCTCAAGCACTTCAAACACGACAACATCATCGCCATCAAGGA
CATCCTGAGGCC
