>Addgene plasmid #65245 | pcDNA3-HA-ERK5kin | depositor partial sequence | sequence record 110417 | nt 1584-1153 of NM_139033 + flanking vector sequences
AGCTGTCAGCGACTCTAGCATTTAGGTGACACTATAGAATAGGGCCCTCTAGATCAACTAGCCACAGGCT
GTAGAGAAGGCTGGAAGCGGATCTGTTGGCGGATGCCCTCACGCCTTGCATGGAAGTCCTCAATTTCAGC
CACAATGGCCTCCTTAATGCGCTCCCGAGTGAGGGCTTCGCGGTCAAAGGCAAAGTCAAAGGGCGGGGCA
CAGTCAGGCTCATCATCAGGATCATGGTACTTGGCCAGGAAAGGGTGGCGAAGGGCAGCAGCTGCTGAGA
TGCGAGCGCTGGGCTCAAAACGCAGCATGCGACCCAGCAGTGATAGGGCCTGGCGGTCGGCACCTGGGTA
CACTGTCTCCCAGGGCACAGGCTGGCGTGGTGGCAAGCTCCGGATATAGGCCCGCACCCTCTCAGCCCCC
ACAGCCTGAATCACGGCTGGTGATGGGGTACCCAGCACCATCATGATGAGC
