>Addgene plasmid #65245 | pcDNA3-HA-ERK5kin | addgene partial sequence | sequence record 165317 | CMV-F 5'-CGCAAATGGGCGGTAGGCGTG-3'
ACTAGAGAACCCACTGCTTACTGGCTTATCGAAATTAATACGACTCACTATAGGGAGACCCAAGCTTCCG
CCACCATGTATGATGTTCCTGATTATGCTAGCCTCCCGGGAGGATCCGCCGAGCCTCTGAAGGAGGAAGA
CGGCGAGGACGGCTCTGCGGAGCCCCCCGGGCCCGTGAAGGCCGAACCCGCCCACACCGCTGCCTCTGTA
GCGGCCAAGAACCTGGCCCTGCTTAAAGCCCGCTCCTTCGATGTGACCTTTGACGTGGGCGGCGAGTACG
AGATCATCGAGACCATAGGCAACGGGGCCTATGGAGTGGTGTCCTCCGCCCGCCGCCGCCTCACCGGCCA
GCAGGTGGCCATCAAGAAGATCCCTAATGCTTTCGATGTGGTGACCAATGCCAAGCGGACCCTCAGGGAG
CTGAAGATCCTCAAGCACTTCAAACACGACAACATCATCGCCATCAAGGACATCCTGAGGCCCACCGTGC
CCTATGGCGAATTCAAATCTGTCTACGTGGTCCTGGACCTGATGGAAAGCGACCTGCACCAGATCATCCA
CTCCTCACAGCCCCTCACACTGGAACACGTGCGCTACTTCCTGTACCAACTGCTGCGGGGCCTGAAGTAC
ATGCACTCGGCTCAGGTCATCCACCGTGACCTGAAGCCCTCCAACCTATTGGTGAATGAGAACTGTGAGC
TCAAGATTGGTGACTTTGGTATGGCTCGTGGCCTGTGCACCTCGCCCGCTGAACATCAGTACTTCATGAC
TGAGTATGTGGCCACGCGCTGGTACCGTGCGCCCGAGCTCATGCTCTCTTTGCATGAGTATACACAGGCT
ATTGACCTCTGGTCTGTGGGCTGCATCTTTGGTGAGATGCTGGCCCGGCGC
