>Addgene plasmid #65245 | pcDNA3-HA-ERK5kin | addgene partial sequence | sequence record 165318 | BGH-rev 5'-TAGAAGGCACAGTCGAGG-3'
ATAGGGCCCTCTAGATCAACTAGCCACAGGCTGTAGAGAAGGCTGGAAGCGGATCTGTTGGCGGATGCCC
TCACGCCTTGCATGGAAGTCCTCAATTTCAGCCACAATGGCCTCCTTAATGCGCTCCCGAGTGAGGGCTT
CGCGGTCAAAGGCAAAGTCAAAGGGCGGGGCACAGTCAGGCTCATCATCAGGATCATGGTACTTGGCCAG
GAAAGGGTGGCGAAGGGCAGCAGCTGCTGAGATGCGAGCGCTGGGCTCAAAACGCAGCATGCGACCCAGC
AGTGATAGGGCCTGGCGGTCGGCACCTGGGTACACTGTCTCCCAGGGCACAGGCTGGCGTGGTGGCAAGC
TCCGGATATAGGCCCGCACCCTCTCAGCCCCCACAGCCTGAATCACGGCTGGTGATGGGGTACCCAGCAC
CATCATGATGAGCTGTAGCTGGTGTACATAGTTTTTGCCTGGGAAGAGCTGGCGCCGGGCCAGCATCTCA
CCAAAGATGCAGCCCACAGACCAGAGGTCAATAGCCTGTGTATACTCATGCAAAGAGAGCATGAGCTCGG
GCGCACGGTACCAGCGCGTGGCCACATACTCAGTCATGAAGTACTGATGTTCAGCGGGCGAGGTGCACAG
GCCACGAGCCATACCAAAGTCACCAATCTTGAGCTCACAGTTCTCATTCACCAATAGGTTGGAGGGCTTC
AGGTCACGGTGGATGACCTGAGCCGAGTGCATGTACTTCAGGCCCCGCAGCAGTTGGTACAGGAAGTAGC
GCACGTGTTCCAGTGTGAGGGGCTGTGAGGAGTGGATGATCTGGTGCAGGTCGCTTTC
